Addgene plasmid #236005: pcDNA3-Endo-INPP5E
Depositing lab: Jin Zhang. Publication: Lysosomal PIP(3) revealed by genetically encoded lipid biosensors. Sahan AZ, Chen M, Su Q, Li Q, Wang D, Zhang J. Proc Natl Acad Sci U S A. 2025 Apr;122(13):e2426929122. doi: 10.1073/pnas.2426929122. Epub 2025 Mar 24. PubMed 40127277.
Backbone
  Vector backbone: pcDNA3
  Backbone manufacturer: Invitrogen
  Backbone size w/o insert (bp): 5472
  Total vector size (bp): 7983
  Vector type: Mammalian Expression
  Selectable markers: Neomycin (select with G418)
Growth in bacteria
  Bacterial resistance: Ampicillin, 100 μg/mL
  Growth temperature: 37°C
  Growth strain: DH5alpha
  Copy number: High Copy
Gene/Insert
  Gene/Insert name: Endo-INPP5E (alt name: INPP5E(214-644)-mCherry-2xFYVE)
  Species: H. sapiens (human), Synthetic
  Insert size (bp): 2511
  Entrez Gene: INPP5E (a.k.a. CORS1, CPD4, JBTS1, MORMS, PPI5PIV, pharbin)
  Promoter: CMV
  Tag / fusion protein: mCherry (C terminal on insert); 2xFYVE (Fab1/YOTB/Vac1/EEA1 zinc-finger) (C terminal on insert)
  Cloning method: Restriction Enzyme; 5′ cloning site BamHI (not destroyed); 3′ cloning site XbaI (not destroyed)
  Sequencing primers: 5′ CMV forward; 3′ BGH reverse
Terms and licenses: Academic/Nonprofit Terms; Industry Terms: Not Available to Industry
How to cite: pcDNA3-Endo-INPP5E was a gift from Jin Zhang (Addgene plasmid # 236005 ; http://n2t.net/addgene:236005 ; RRID:Addgene_236005)
