[The description below was written by a language model from this plasmid's Addgene catalogue record and pLannotate feature annotations shown in this document.]
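Description:
pcDNA3-Endo-INPP5E is a mammalian expression plasmid built on the Invitrogen pcDNA3 backbone. It is maintained in E. coli at high copy through a ColE1/pUC-type origin with ampicillin selection (AmpR under its own bla promoter). An SV40 promoter–neo–SV40 poly(A) cassette allows G418 selection of transfected mammalian cells, and an f1 origin is also present. The insert, cloned between BamHI and XbaI, is transcribed from the CMV immediate-early enhancer/promoter and terminated by the bGH polyadenylation signal. A T7 promoter lies upstream of the coding region.

The payload is a fusion protein described as INPP5E(214-644)-mCherry-2xFYVE. The INPP5E fragment comes from the human inositol polyphosphate 5-phosphatase, which removes the 5-phosphate from PtdIns(3,4,5)P3, PtdIns(4,5)P2 and PtdIns(3,5)P2. mCherry provides red fluorescence for checking expression and localisation. The C-terminal tandem FYVE zinc-finger domains, annotated as matching mouse Hgs/Hrs, bind PtdIns(3)P and so are expected to direct the phosphatase to endosomal membranes, as the "Endo" prefix suggests. The feature tables also show a short N-terminal leader upstream of INPP5E, with a His-tag-containing fragment, a T7 gene 10 leader tag and an Xpress epitope, which the catalogue entry does not list.

Given the associated work on genetically encoded lipid biosensors and lysosomal PIP3, the construct is most plausibly a tool for depleting 5-phosphorylated phosphoinositides at endosomes specifically, though the record does not state its use.

The two sequence records differ. The 7,983 nt record matches the stated total size and has a longer FYVE region, with a second hit labelled adcA. The 7,727 nt sequencing result shows only one Hgs-derived segment, which may reflect collapse or loss of one of the repeated FYVE copies.
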