Features (pLannotate 1.2.2; 26 found; start..end, strand, type, name):
     29..81      -  misc_feature   bom (fragment): basis of mobility region from pBR322
    236..615     +  enhancer       CMV enhancer: human cytomegalovirus immediate early enhancer
    616..819     +  promoter       CMV promoter: human cytomegalovirus (CMV) immediate early promoter
    815..848     +  LTR            5' LTR (truncated) (fragment): truncated 5' long terminal repeat (LTR) from HIV-1
    864..882     +  promoter       T7 promoter: promoter for bacteriophage T7 RNA polymerase
    923..943     +  CDS            capTEV™ (fragment): composite tag for in vivo biotinylation, TEV protease cleavage, and 6xHis tagging
    944..976     +  CDS            T7 tag (gene 10 leader): leader peptide from bacteriophage T7 gene 10 promotes efficient translation in E. coli
    980..1003    +  CDS            Xpress™ tag: Xpress™ epitope tag, including an enterokinase recognition and cleavage site
   1010..2302    +  CDS            INPP5E (fragment): INP5E_HUMAN - Experimental evidence at protein level: Swiss-Prot protein existence level 1. Phosphatidylinositol (PtdIns) phosphatase that specifically hydrolyzes the 5-phosphate of phosphatidylinositol-3,4,5-trisphosphate (PtdIns(3,4,5)P3), phosphatidylinositol 4,5-bisphosphate (PtdIns(4,5)P2) and phosphatidylinositol 3,5-bisphosphate (PtdIns(3,5)P2) (PubMed:10764818) (By similarity). Specific for lipid substrates, inactive towards water soluble inositol phosphates (PubMed:10764818). Plays an essential role in the primary cilium by controlling ciliary growth and phosphoinositide 3-kinase (PI3
   2315..3022    +  CDS            mCherry: mCherry is a basic (constitutively fluorescent) red fluorescent protein published in 2004, derived from Discosoma sp.. It is reported to be a very rapidly-maturing monomer with low acid sensitivity.
   3026..3262    +  CDS            Hgs (fragment): HGS_MOUSE - Also known as Hrs. Experimental evidence at protein level: Swiss-Prot protein existence level 1. Involved in intracellular signal transduction mediated by cytokines and growth factors. When associated with STAM, it suppresses DNA signaling upon stimulation by IL-2 and GM-CSF. Could be a direct effector of PI3-kinase in vesicular pathway via early endosomes and may regulate trafficking to early and late endosomes by recruiting clathrin. May concentrate ubiquitinated receptors within clathrin- coated regions. Involved in down-regulation of receptor tyrosine kinase via multivesicular
   3281..3299    -  promoter       SP6 promoter: promoter for bacteriophage SP6 RNA polymerase
   3325..3549    +  polyA_signal   bGH poly(A) signal: bovine growth hormone polyadenylation signal
   3553..3574    +  promoter       SV40 promoter (fragment): SV40 enhancer and early promoter
   3595..4023    +  rep_origin     f1 ori (sequence partly withheld): f1 bacteriophage origin of replication; arrow indicates direction of (+) strand synthesis
   4037..4366    +  promoter       SV40 promoter: SV40 enhancer and early promoter
   4433..5224    +  CDS            neo: KKA2_KLEPN - Also known as kan, nptII. Experimental evidence at protein level: Swiss-Prot protein existence level 1. Resistance to kanamycin, neomycin, paromomycin, ribostamycin, butirosin and gentamicin B. From Klebsiella pneumoniae.
   5248..5406    +  CDS            ble (fragment): BLE_KLEPN - Experimental evidence at protein level: Swiss-Prot protein existence level 1. Binding protein with a strong affinity to the bleomycin family of antibiotics. Binds to CL990; an antimitotic-antibiotic compound. From Klebsiella pneumoniae.
   5401..5522    +  polyA_signal   SV40 poly(A) signal: SV40 polyadenylation signal
   5595..5611    -  protein_bind   lac operator: The lac repressor binds to the lac operator to inhibit transcription in E. coli. This inhibition can be relieved by adding lactose or isopropyl-β-D-thiogalactopyranoside (IPTG). lac repressor encoded by lacI
   5619..5649    -  promoter       lac promoter: promoter for the E. coli lac operon
   5664..5685    -  protein_bind   CAP binding site: CAP binding activates transcription in the presence of cAMP. E. coli catabolite activator protein
   5698..5790    -  CDS            lacI (fragment): lac repressor; lacI; The lac repressor binds to the lac operator to inhibit transcription in E. coli. This inhibition can be relieved by adding lactose or isopropyl-β-D-thiogalactopyranoside (IPTG).
   5973..6561    -  rep_origin     ori: high-copy-number ColE1/pMB1/pBR322/pUC origin of replication
   6732..7592    -  CDS            AmpR: β-lactamase; bla; confers resistance to ampicillin, carbenicillin, and related antibiotics
   7593..7697    -  promoter       AmpR promoter: bla
>Addgene plasmid #236005 | pcDNA3-Endo-INPP5E | addgene full sequence | sequence record 473813 | Addgene NGS Result
CGACGGATCGGGAGATCTCCCGATCCCCTATGGTGCACTCTCAGTACAATCTGCTCTGATGCCGCATAGT
TAAGCCAGTATCTGCTCCCTGCTTGTGTGTTGGAGGTCGCTGAGTAGTGCGCGAGCAAAATTTAAGCTAC
AACAAGGCAAGGCTTGACCGACAATTGCATGAAGAATCTGCTTAGGGTTAGGCGTTTTGCGCTGCTTCGC
GATGTACGGGCCAGATATACGCGTTGACATTGATTATTGACTAGTTATTAATAGTAATCAATTACGGGGT
CATTAGTTCATAGCCCATATATGGAGTTCCGCGTTACATAACTTACGGTAAATGGCCCGCCTGGCTGACC
GCCCAACGACCCCCGCCCATTGACGTCAATAATGACGTATGTTCCCATAGTAACGCCAATAGGGACTTTC
CATTGACGTCAATGGGTGGAGTATTTACGGTAAACTGCCCACTTGGCAGTACATCAAGTGTATCATATGC
CAAGTACGCCCCCTATTGACGTCAATGACGGTAAATGGCCCGCCTGGCATTATGCCCAGTACATGACCTT
ATGGGACTTTCCTACTTGGCAGTACATCTACGTATTAGTCATCGCTATTACCATGGTGATGCGGTTTTGG
CAGTACATCAATGGGCGTGGATAGCGGTTTGACTCACGGGGATTTCCAAGTCTCCACCCCATTGACGTCA
ATGGGAGTTTGTTTTGGCACCAAAATCAACGGGACTTTCCAAAATGTCGTAACAACTCCGCCCCATTGAC
GCAAATGGGCGGTAGGCGTGTACGGTGGGAGGTCTATATAAGCAGAGCTCTCTGGCTAACTAGAGAACCC
ACTGCTTACTGGCTTATCGAAATTAATACGACTCACTATAGGGAGACCCAAGCTTGCGGCCGCCACCATG
GTGCGGGGTTCTCATCATCATCATCATCATGGTATGGCTAGCATGACTGGTGGACAGCAAATGGGTCGGG
ATCTGTACGACGATGACGATAAGGATCCCTCGGATCTTGCAGACTACAAGCTCCGCGCGCAGCCGCTCCT
GGTGCGGGCCCACAGCAGCCTGGGCCCCGGCCGGCCGCGGAGCCCCCTGGCCTGCGACGACTGTTCCCTT
CGCTCGGCCAAATCCTCCTTCAGCCTCCTGGCGCCCATCCGCAGCAAGGACGTCCGCAGCAGGAGTTACC
TGGAGGGCAGCCTCCTGGCCAGCGGGGCCCTGTTGGGGGCGGATGAGCTGGCCCGCTACTTCCCAGACCG
GAACGTGGCACTCTTCGTGGCCACCTGGAACATGCAGGGCCAGAAGGAGCTCCCGCCCAGCCTGGACGAG
TTCCTGCTCCCAGCCGAGGCCGACTATGCCCAGGACCTGTATGTCATCGGGGTCCAGGAGGGCTGTTCTG
ACAGGCGGGAGTGGGAGACTCGTCTGCAGGAGACGCTGGGCCCGCACTATGTGCTGCTGTCCTCGGCGGC
CCACGGCGTGCTCTACATGTCGCTCTTCATCCGCAGGGACCTCATCTGGTTCTGCTCAGAGGTGGAGTGC
TCCACGGTGACCACACGCATCGTGTCTCAGATCAAGACCAAGGGGGCCTTGGGCATCAGCTTCACCTTTT
TTGGCACTTCCTTCCTCTTCATCACGTCCCACTTCACCTCAGGTGACGGGAAGGTGGCGGAGCGGCTGCT
GGACTACACCAGGACTGTACAAGCCCTGGTCCTGCCCAGAAATGTGCCCGACACCAACCCCTATCGCTCC
AGCGCAGCGGACGTCACCACCCGCTTCGATGAGGTGTTCTGGTTTGGAGACTTCAACTTCCGCCTGAGTG
GCGGGCGCACAGTCGTGGACGCCCTCCTGTGCCAGGGCCTGGTGGTGGACGTGCCGGCGCTGCTGCAGCA
CGACCAGCTCATCCGGGAGATGCGGAAAGGGTCCATCTTCAAGGGCTTCCAGGAGCCGGACATCCACTTC
CTCCCATCATACAAGTTTGACATCGGGAAGGACACGTACGACAGCACCTCCAAGCAGAGGACGCCCTCAT
ACACGGACCGCGTCTTGTACAGAAGCCGCCACAAGGGTGACATCTGTCCTGTGAGCTACTCTTCCTGCCC
CGGGATCAAGACGTCCGACCACCGCCCTGTGTATGGCCTCTTCCGGGTGAAAGTGAGGCCGGGGCGAGAC
AACATTCCGTTGGCAGCTGGCAAATTTGATAGAGAACTGTACTTACTAGGAATTAAAAGACGGATTTCGA
AGGAGATTCAGAGGCAGCAAGCACTACAGAGTCAGAACTCCAGCACCATCGCCTCCGTTTCTGCTAGCGA
TCCCATGGTGAGCAAGGGCGAGGAGGATAACATGGCCATCATCAAGGAGTTCATGCGCTTCAAGGTGCAC
ATGGAGGGCTCCGTGAACGGCCACGAGTTCGAGATCGAGGGCGAGGGCGAGGGCCGCCCCTACGAGGGCA
CCCAGACCGCCAAGCTGAAGGTGACCAAGGGTGGCCCCCTGCCCTTCGCCTGGGACATCCTGTCCCCTCA
GTTCATGTACGGCTCCAAGGCCTACGTGAAGCACCCCGCCGACATCCCCGACTACTTGAAGCTGTCCTTC
CCCGAGGGCTTCAAGTGGGAGCGCGTGATGAACTTCGAGGACGGCGGCGTGGTGACCGTGACCCAGGACT
CCTCCCTGCAGGACGGCGAGTTCATCTACAAGGTGAAGCTGCGCGGCACCAACTTCCCCTCCGACGGCCC
CGTAATGCAGAAGAAGACCATGGGCTGGGAGGCCTCCTCCGAGCGGATGTACCCCGAGGACGGCGCCCTG
AAGGGCGAGATCAAGCAGAGGCTGAAGCTGAAGGACGGCGGCCACTACGACGCTGAGGTCAAGACCACCT
ACAAGGCCAAGAAGCCCGTGCAGCTGCCCGGCGCCTACAACGTCAACATCAAGTTGGACATCACCTCCCA
CAACGAGGACTACACCATCGTGGAACAGTACGAACGCGCCGAGGGCCGCCACTCCACCGGCGGCATGGAC
GAGCTGTACAAGAAGGAATTCGAAAGTGATGCCATGTTCGCTGCTGAAAGAGCCCCTGACTGGGTGGATG
CTGAGGAATGCCATCGGTGCAGAGTACAGTTTGGGGTGGTGACCCGCAAGCATCACTGCCGAGCATGTGG
GCAGATCTTCTGTGGCAAGTGCTCCTCCAAGTACTCCACCATCCCCAAGTTCGGCATTGAGAAGGAGGTG
CGCGTGTGTGAGCCCTGCTATGAGCAGCTGAACAAGAAGGCATAATCTAGAGGGCCCTATTCTATAGTGT
CACCTAAATGCTAGAGCTCGCTGATCAGCCTCGACTGTGCCTTCTAGTTGCCAGCCATCTGTTGTTTGCC
CCTCCCCCGTGCCTTCCTTGACCCTGGAAGGTGCCACTCCCACTGTCCTTTCCTAATAAAATGAGGAAAT
TGCATCGCATTGTCTGAGTAGGTGTCATTCTATTCTGGGGGGTGGGGTGGGGCAGGACAGCAAGGGGGAG
GATTGGGAAGACAATAGCAGGCATGCTGGGGATGCGGTGGGCTCTATGGCTTCTGAGGCGGAAAGAACCA
GCTGGGGCTCTAGGGGGTATCCCC
[124 nt withheld, positions 3595-3718]
C
[91 nt withheld, positions 3720-3810]
A
[49 nt withheld, positions 3812-3860]
CCTTTGACGTTGGAGTCCACGTTCTTT
[37 nt withheld, positions 3888-3924]
ACCCTATCTCGGTCTATTCTTTTGATTTATAAGGGATTTTGCCGATTTCGGCCTATTGGTTAAAAAATGA
GCTGATTTAACAAAAATTTAACGCGAATTAATTCTGTGGAATGTGTGTCAGTTAGGGTGTGGAAAGTCCC
CAGGCTCCCCAGCAGGCAGAAGTATGCAAAGCATGCATCTCAATTAGTCAGCAACCAGGTGTGGAAAGTC
CCCAGGCTCCCCAGCAGGCAGAAGTATGCAAAGCATGCATCTCAATTAGTCAGCAACCATAGTCCCGCCC
CTAACTCCGCCCATCCCGCCCCTAACTCCGCCCAGTTCCGCCCATTCTCCGCCCCATGGCTGACTAATTT
TTTTTATTTATGCAGAGGCCGAGGCCGCCTCTGCCTCTGAGCTATTCCAGAAGTAGTGAGGAGGCTTTTT
TGGAGGCCTAGGCTTTTGCAAAAAGCTCCCGGGAGCTTGTATATCCATTTTCGGATCTGATCAAGAGACA
GGATGAGGATCGTTTCGCATGATTGAACAAGATGGATTGCACGCAGGTTCTCCGGCCGCTTGGGTGGAGA
GGCTATTCGGCTATGACTGGGCACAACAGACAATCGGCTGCTCTGATGCCGCCGTGTTCCGGCTGTCAGC
GCAGGGGCGCCCGGTTCTTTTTGTCAAGACCGACCTGTCCGGTGCCCTGAATGAACTGCAGGACGAGGCA
GCGCGGCTATCGTGGCTGGCCACGACGGGCGTTCCTTGCGCAGCTGTGCTCGACGTTGTCACTGAAGCGG
GAAGGGACTGGCTGCTATTGGGCGAAGTGCCGGGGCAGGATCTCCTGTCATCTCACCTTGCTCCTGCCGA
GAAAGTATCCATCATGGCTGATGCAATGCGGCGGCTGCATACGCTTGATCCGGCTACCTGCCCATTCGAC
CACCAAGCGAAACATCGCATCGAGCGAGCACGTACTCGGATGGAAGCCGGTCTTGTCGATCAGGATGATC
TGGACGAAGAGCATCAGGGGCTCGCGCCAGCCGAACTGTTCGCCAGGCTCAAGGCGCGCATGCCCGACGG
CGAGGATCTCGTCGTGACCCATGGCGATGCCTGCTTGCCGAATATCATGGTGGAAAATGGCCGCTTTTCT
GGATTCATCGACTGTGGCCGGCTGGGTGTGGCGGACCGCTATCAGGACATAGCGTTGGCTACCCGTGATA
TTGCTGAAGAGCTTGGCGGCGAATGGGCTGACCGCTTCCTCGTGCTTTACGGTATCGCCGCTCCCGATTC
GCAGCGCATCGCCTTCTATCGCCTTCTTGACGAGTTCTTCTGAGCGGGACTCTGGGGTTCGAAATGACCG
ACCAAGCGACGCCCAACCTGCCATCACGAGATTTCGATTCCACCGCCGCCTTCTATGAAAGGTTGGGCTT
CGGAATCGTTTTCCGGGACGCCGGCTGGATGATCCTCCAGCGCGGGGATCTCATGCTGGAGTTCTTCGCC
CACCCCAACTTGTTTATTGCAGCTTATAATGGTTACAAATAAAGCAATAGCATCACAAATTTCACAAATA
AAGCATTTTTTTCACTGCATTCTAGTTGTGGTTTGTCCAAACTCATCAATGTATCTTATCATGTCTGTAT
ACCGTCGACCTCTAGCTAGAGCTTGGCGTAATCATGGTCATAGCTGTTTCCTGTGTGAAATTGTTATCCG
CTCACAATTCCACACAACATACGAGCCGGAAGCATAAAGTGTAAAGCCTGGGGTGCCTAATGAGTGAGCT
AACTCACATTAATTGCGTTGCGCTCACTGCCCGCTTTCCAGTCGGGAAACCTGTCGTGCCAGCTGCATTA
ATGAATCGGCCAACGCGCGGGGAGAGGCGGTTTGCGTATTGGGCGCTCTTCCGCTTCCTCGCTCACTGAC
TCGCTGCGCTCGGTCGTTCGGCTGCGGCGAGCGGTATCAGCTCACTCAAAGGCGGTAATACGGTTATCCA
CAGAATCAGGGGATAACGCAGGAAAGAACATGTGAGCAAAAGGCCAGCAAAAGGCCAGGAACCGTAAAAA
GGCCGCGTTGCTGGCGTTTTTCCATAGGCTCCGCCCCCCTGACGAGCATCACAAAAATCGACGCTCAAGT
CAGAGGTGGCGAAACCCGACAGGACTATAAAGATACCAGGCGTTTCCCCCTGGAAGCTCCCTCGTGCGCT
CTCCTGTTCCGACCCTGCCGCTTACCGGATACCTGTCCGCCTTTCTCCCTTCGGGAAGCGTGGCGCTTTC
TCATAGCTCACGCTGTAGGTATCTCAGTTCGGTGTAGGTCGTTCGCTCCAAGCTGGGCTGTGTGCACGAA
CCCCCCGTTCAGCCCGACCGCTGCGCCTTATCCGGTAACTATCGTCTTGAGTCCAACCCGGTAAGACACG
ACTTATCGCCACTGGCAGCAGCCACTGGTAACAGGATTAGCAGAGCGAGGTATGTAGGCGGTGCTACAGA
GTTCTTGAAGTGGTGGCCTAACTACGGCTACACTAGAAGAACAGTATTTGGTATCTGCGCTCTGCTGAAG
CCAGTTACCTTCGGAAAAAGAGTTGGTAGCTCTTGATCCGGCAAACAAACCACCGCTGGTAGCGGTGGTT
TTTTTGTTTGCAAGCAGCAGATTACGCGCAGAAAAAAAGGATCTCAAGAAGATCCTTTGATCTTTTCTAC
GGGGTCTGACGCTCAGTGGAACGAAAACTCACGTTAAGGGATTTTGGTCATGAGATTATCAAAAAGGATC
TTCACCTAGATCCTTTTAAATTAAAAATGAAGTTTTAAATCAATCTAAAGTATATATGAGTAAACTTGGT
CTGACAGTTACCAATGCTTAATCAGTGAGGCACCTATCTCAGCGATCTGTCTATTTCGTTCATCCATAGT
TGCCTGACTCCCCGTCGTGTAGATAACTACGATACGGGAGGGCTTACCATCTGGCCCCAGTGCTGCAATG
ATACCGCGAGACCCACGCTCACCGGCTCCAGATTTATCAGCAATAAACCAGCCAGCCGGAAGGGCCGAGC
GCAGAAGTGGTCCTGCAACTTTATCCGCCTCCATCCAGTCTATTAATTGTTGCCGGGAAGCTAGAGTAAG
TAGTTCGCCAGTTAATAGTTTGCGCAACGTTGTTGCCATTGCTACAGGCATCGTGGTGTCACGCTCGTCG
TTTGGTATGGCTTCATTCAGCTCCGGTTCCCAACGATCAAGGCGAGTTACATGATCCCCCATGTTGTGCA
AAAAAGCGGTTAGCTCCTTCGGTCCTCCGATCGTTGTCAGAAGTAAGTTGGCCGCAGTGTTATCACTCAT
GGTTATGGCAGCACTGCATAATTCTCTTACTGTCATGCCATCCGTAAGATGCTTTTCTGTGACTGGTGAG
TACTCAACCAAGTCATTCTGAGAATAGTGTATGCGGCGACCGAGTTGCTCTTGCCCGGCGTCAATACGGG
ATAATACCGCGCCACATAGCAGAACTTTAAAAGTGCTCATCATTGGAAAACGTTCTTCGGGGCGAAAACT
CTCAAGGATCTTACCGCTGTTGAGATCCAGTTCGATGTAACCCACTCGTGCACCCAACTGATCTTCAGCA
TCTTTTACTTTCACCAGCGTTTCTGGGTGAGCAAAAACAGGAAGGCAAAATGCCGCAAAAAAGGGAATAA
GGGCGACACGGAAATGTTGAATACTCATACTCTTCCTTTTTCAATATTATTGAAGCATTTATCAGGGTTA
TTGTCTCATGAGCGGATACATATTTGAATGTATTTAGAAAAATAAACAAATAGGGGTTCCGCGCACATTT
CCCCGAAAAGTGCCACCTGACGT
