Features (pLannotate 1.2.2; 26 found; start..end, strand, type, name):
     36..80      -  misc_feature   bom (fragment): basis of mobility region from pBR322
    235..614     +  enhancer       CMV enhancer: human cytomegalovirus immediate early enhancer
    615..818     +  promoter       CMV promoter: human cytomegalovirus (CMV) immediate early promoter
    814..847     +  LTR            5' LTR (truncated) (fragment): truncated 5' long terminal repeat (LTR) from HIV-1
    863..881     +  promoter       T7 promoter: promoter for bacteriophage T7 RNA polymerase
    922..942     +  CDS            capTEV™ (fragment): composite tag for in vivo biotinylation, TEV protease cleavage, and 6xHis tagging
    943..975     +  CDS            T7 tag (gene 10 leader): leader peptide from bacteriophage T7 gene 10 promotes efficient translation in E. coli
    979..1002    +  CDS            Xpress™ tag: Xpress™ epitope tag, including an enterokinase recognition and cleavage site
   1009..2301    +  CDS            INPP5E (fragment): INP5E_HUMAN - Experimental evidence at protein level: Swiss-Prot protein existence level 1. Phosphatidylinositol (PtdIns) phosphatase that specifically hydrolyzes the 5-phosphate of phosphatidylinositol-3,4,5-trisphosphate (PtdIns(3,4,5)P3), phosphatidylinositol 4,5-bisphosphate (PtdIns(4,5)P2) and phosphatidylinositol 3,5-bisphosphate (PtdIns(3,5)P2) (PubMed:10764818) (By similarity). Specific for lipid substrates, inactive towards water soluble inositol phosphates (PubMed:10764818). Plays an essential role in the primary cilium by controlling ciliary growth and phosphoinositide 3-kinase (PI3
   2314..3021    +  CDS            mCherry: mCherry is a basic (constitutively fluorescent) red fluorescent protein published in 2004, derived from Discosoma sp.. It is reported to be a very rapidly-maturing monomer with low acid sensitivity.
   3025..3288    +  CDS            Hgs (fragment): HGS_MOUSE - Also known as Hrs. Experimental evidence at protein level: Swiss-Prot protein existence level 1. Involved in intracellular signal transduction mediated by cytokines and growth factors. When associated with STAM, it suppresses DNA signaling upon stimulation by IL-2 and GM-CSF. Could be a direct effector of PI3-kinase in vesicular pathway via early endosomes and may regulate trafficking to early and late endosomes by recruiting clathrin. May concentrate ubiquitinated receptors within clathrin- coated regions. Involved in down-regulation of receptor tyrosine kinase via multivesicular
   3337..3498    +  CDS            adcA (fragment): ADCA_DICDI - Experimental evidence at protein level: Swiss-Prot protein existence level 1. From Dictyostelium discoideum (Slime mold).
   3580..3804    +  polyA_signal   bGH poly(A) signal: bovine growth hormone polyadenylation signal
   3808..3829    +  promoter       SV40 promoter (fragment): SV40 enhancer and early promoter
   3850..4278    +  rep_origin     f1 ori (sequence partly withheld): f1 bacteriophage origin of replication; arrow indicates direction of (+) strand synthesis
   4292..4622    +  promoter       SV40 promoter: SV40 enhancer and early promoter
   4689..5480    +  CDS            neo: KKA2_KLEPN - Also known as kan, nptII. Experimental evidence at protein level: Swiss-Prot protein existence level 1. Resistance to kanamycin, neomycin, paromomycin, ribostamycin, butirosin and gentamicin B. From Klebsiella pneumoniae.
   5504..5662    +  CDS            ble (fragment): BLE_KLEPN - Experimental evidence at protein level: Swiss-Prot protein existence level 1. Binding protein with a strong affinity to the bleomycin family of antibiotics. Binds to CL990; an antimitotic-antibiotic compound. From Klebsiella pneumoniae.
   5657..5778    +  polyA_signal   SV40 poly(A) signal: SV40 polyadenylation signal
   5851..5867    -  protein_bind   lac operator: The lac repressor binds to the lac operator to inhibit transcription in E. coli. This inhibition can be relieved by adding lactose or isopropyl-β-D-thiogalactopyranoside (IPTG). lac repressor encoded by lacI
   5875..5905    -  promoter       lac promoter: promoter for the E. coli lac operon
   5920..5941    -  protein_bind   CAP binding site: CAP binding activates transcription in the presence of cAMP. E. coli catabolite activator protein
   5954..6046    -  CDS            lacI (fragment): lac repressor; lacI; The lac repressor binds to the lac operator to inhibit transcription in E. coli. This inhibition can be relieved by adding lactose or isopropyl-β-D-thiogalactopyranoside (IPTG).
   6229..6817    -  rep_origin     ori: high-copy-number ColE1/pMB1/pBR322/pUC origin of replication
   6988..7848    -  CDS            AmpR: β-lactamase; bla; confers resistance to ampicillin, carbenicillin, and related antibiotics
   7849..7953    -  promoter       AmpR promoter: bla
>Addgene plasmid #236005 | pcDNA3-Endo-INPP5E | analyzer sequence | sequence record 464349
GACGGATCGGGAGATCTCCCGATCCCCTATGGTCGACTCTCAGTACAATCTGCTCTGATGCCGCATAGTT
AAGCCAGTATCTGCTCCCTGCTTGTGTGTTGGAGGTCGCTGAGTAGTGCGCGAGCAAAATTTAAGCTACA
ACAAGGCAAGGCTTGACCGACAATTGCATGAAGAATCTGCTTAGGGTTAGGCGTTTTGCGCTGCTTCGCG
ATGTACGGGCCAGATATACGCGTTGACATTGATTATTGACTAGTTATTAATAGTAATCAATTACGGGGTC
ATTAGTTCATAGCCCATATATGGAGTTCCGCGTTACATAACTTACGGTAAATGGCCCGCCTGGCTGACCG
CCCAACGACCCCCGCCCATTGACGTCAATAATGACGTATGTTCCCATAGTAACGCCAATAGGGACTTTCC
ATTGACGTCAATGGGTGGACTATTTACGGTAAACTGCCCACTTGGCAGTACATCAAGTGTATCATATGCC
AAGTACGCCCCCTATTGACGTCAATGACGGTAAATGGCCCGCCTGGCATTATGCCCAGTACATGACCTTA
TGGGACTTTCCTACTTGGCAGTACATCTACGTATTAGTCATCGCTATTACCATGGTGATGCGGTTTTGGC
AGTACATCAATGGGCGTGGATAGCGGTTTGACTCACGGGGATTTCCAAGTCTCCACCCCATTGACGTCAA
TGGGAGTTTGTTTTGGCACCAAAATCAACGGGACTTTCCAAAATGTCGTAACAACTCCGCCCCATTGACG
CAAATGGGCGGTAGGCGTGTACGGTGGGAGGTCTATATAAGCAGAGCTCTCTGGCTAACTAGAGAACCCA
CTGCTTACTGGCTTATCGAAATTAATACGACTCACTATAGGGAGACCCAAGCTTGCGGCCGCCACCATGG
TGCGGGGTTCTCATCATCATCATCATCATGGTATGGCTAGCATGACTGGTGGACAGCAAATGGGTCGGGA
TCTGTACGACGATGACGATAAGGATCCCTCGGATCTTGCAGACTACAAGCTCCGCGCGCAGCCGCTCCTG
GTGCGGGCCCACAGCAGCCTGGGCCCCGGCCGGCCGCGGAGCCCCCTGGCCTGCGACGACTGTTCCCTTC
GCTCGGCCAAATCCTCCTTCAGCCTCCTGGCGCCCATCCGCAGCAAGGACGTCCGCAGCAGGAGTTACCT
GGAGGGCAGCCTCCTGGCCAGCGGGGCCCTGTTGGGGGCGGATGAGCTGGCCCGCTACTTCCCAGACCGG
AACGTGGCACTCTTCGTGGCCACCTGGAACATGCAGGGCCAGAAGGAGCTCCCGCCCAGCCTGGACGAGT
TCCTGCTCCCAGCCGAGGCCGACTATGCCCAGGACCTGTATGTCATCGGGGTCCAGGAGGGCTGTTCTGA
CAGGCGGGAGTGGGAGACTCGTCTGCAGGAGACGCTGGGCCCGCACTATGTGCTGCTGTCCTCGGCGGCC
CACGGCGTGCTCTACATGTCGCTCTTCATCCGCAGGGACCTCATCTGGTTCTGCTCAGAGGTGGAGTGCT
CCACGGTGACCACACGCATCGTGTCTCAGATCAAGACCAAGGGGGCCTTGGGCATCAGCTTCACCTTTTT
TGGCACTTCCTTCCTCTTCATCACGTCCCACTTCACCTCAGGTGACGGGAAGGTGGCGGAGCGGCTGCTG
GACTACACCAGGACTGTACAAGCCCTGGTCCTGCCCAGAAATGTGCCCGACACCAACCCCTATCGCTCCA
GCGCAGCGGACGTCACCACCCGCTTCGATGAGGTGTTCTGGTTTGGAGACTTCAACTTCCGCCTGAGTGG
CGGGCGCACAGTCGTGGACGCCCTCCTGTGCCAGGGCCTGGTGGTGGACGTGCCGGCGCTGCTGCAGCAC
GACCAGCTCATCCGGGAGATGCGGAAAGGGTCCATCTTCAAGGGCTTCCAGGAGCCGGACATCCACTTCC
TCCCATCATACAAGTTTGACATCGGGAAGGACACGTACGACAGCACCTCCAAGCAGAGGACGCCCTCATA
CACGGACCGCGTCTTGTACAGAAGCCGCCACAAGGGTGACATCTGTCCTGTGAGCTACTCTTCCTGCCCC
GGGATCAAGACGTCCGACCACCGCCCTGTGTATGGCCTCTTCCGGGTGAAAGTGAGGCCGGGGCGAGACA
ACATTCCGTTGGCAGCTGGCAAATTTGATAGAGAACTGTACTTACTAGGAATTAAAAGACGGATTTCGAA
GGAGATTCAGAGGCAGCAAGCACTACAGAGTCAGAACTCCAGCACCATCGCCTCCGTTTCTGCTAGCGAT
CCCATGGTGAGCAAGGGCGAGGAGGATAACATGGCCATCATCAAGGAGTTCATGCGCTTCAAGGTGCACA
TGGAGGGCTCCGTGAACGGCCACGAGTTCGAGATCGAGGGCGAGGGCGAGGGCCGCCCCTACGAGGGCAC
CCAGACCGCCAAGCTGAAGGTGACCAAGGGTGGCCCCCTGCCCTTCGCCTGGGACATCCTGTCCCCTCAG
TTCATGTACGGCTCCAAGGCCTACGTGAAGCACCCCGCCGACATCCCCGACTACTTGAAGCTGTCCTTCC
CCGAGGGCTTCAAGTGGGAGCGCGTGATGAACTTCGAGGACGGCGGCGTGGTGACCGTGACCCAGGACTC
CTCCCTGCAGGACGGCGAGTTCATCTACAAGGTGAAGCTGCGCGGCACCAACTTCCCCTCCGACGGCCCC
GTAATGCAGAAGAAGACCATGGGCTGGGAGGCCTCCTCCGAGCGGATGTACCCCGAGGACGGCGCCCTGA
AGGGCGAGATCAAGCAGAGGCTGAAGCTGAAGGACGGCGGCCACTACGACGCTGAGGTCAAGACCACCTA
CAAGGCCAAGAAGCCCGTGCAGCTGCCCGGCGCCTACAACGTCAACATCAAGTTGGACATCACCTCCCAC
AACGAGGACTACACCATCGTGGAACAGTACGAACGCGCCGAGGGCCGCCACTCCACCGGCGGCATGGACG
AGCTGTACAAGTAAGAATTCCGAATTGAATTCGAAAGTGATGCCATGTTCGCTGCTGAAAGAGCCCCTGA
CTGGGTGGATGCTGAGGAATGCCATCGGTGCAGAGTACAGTTTGGGGTGGTGACCCGCAAGCATCACTGC
CGAGCATGTGGGCAGATCTTCTGTGGCAAGTGCTCCTCCAAGTACTCCACCATCCCCAAGTTCGGCATTG
AGAAGGAGGTGCGCGTGTGTGAGCCCTGCTATGAGCAGCTGAACAAGAAGGCACAAGGACAAGGATCCGA
AAGTGATGCCATGTTCGCTGCTGAAAGAGCCCCTGACTGGGTGGATGCTGAGGAATGCCATCGGTGCAGA
GTACAGTTTGGGGTGGTGACCCGCAAGCATCACTGCCGAGCATGTGGGCAGATCTTCTGTGGCAAGTGCT
CCTCCAAGTACTCCACCATCCCCAAGTTCGGCATTGAGAAGGAGGTGCGCGTGTGTGAGCCCTGCTATGA
GCAGCTGAACAAGAAGGCATAATCTAGAGGGCCCTATTCTATAGTTCACTAAATGCTAGAGCTCGCTGAT
CAGCCTCGACTGTGCCTTCTAGTTGCCAGCCATCTGTTGTTTGCCCCTCCCCCGTGCCTTCCTTGACCCT
GGAAGGTGCCACTCCCACTGTCCTTTCCTAATAAAATGAGGAAATTGCATCGCATTGTCTGAGTAGGTGT
CATTCTATTCTGGGGGGTGGGGTGGGGCAGGACAGCAAGGGGGAGGATTGGGAAGACAATAGCAGGCATG
CTGGGGATGCGGTGGGCTCTATGGCTTCTGAGGCGGAAAGAACCAGCTGGGGCTCTAGGGGGTATCCCC
[124 nt withheld, positions 3850-3973]
C
[32 nt withheld, positions 3975-4006]
CA
[57 nt withheld, positions 4009-4065]
A
[49 nt withheld, positions 4067-4115]
CCTTTGACGTTGGAGTCCACGTTCTTT
[37 nt withheld, positions 4143-4179]
ACCCTATCTCGGTCTATTCTTTTGATTTATAAGGGATTTTGGGGATTTCGGCCTATTGGTTAAAAAATGA
GCTGATTTAACAAAAATTTAACGCGAATTAATTCTGTGGAATGTGTGTCAGTTAGGGTGTGGAAAGTCCC
CAGGCTCCCCAGGCAGGCAGAAGTATGCAAAGCATGCATCTCAATTAGTCAGCAACCAGGTGTGGAAAGT
CCCCAGGCTCCCCAGCAGGCAGAAGTATGCAAAGCATGCATCTCAATTAGTCAGCAACCATAGTCCCGCC
CCTAACTCCGCCCATCCCGCCCCTAACTCCGCCCAGTTCCGCCCATTCTCCGCCCCATGGCTGACTAATT
TTTTTTATTTATGCAGAGGCCGAGGCCGCCTCTGCCTCTGAGCTATTCCAGAAGTAGTGAGGAGGCTTTT
TTGGAGGCCTAGGCTTTTGCAAAAAGCTCCCGGGAGCTTGTATATCCATTTTCGGATCTGATCAAGAGAC
AGGATGAGGATCGTTTCGCATGATTGAACAAGATGGATTGCACGCAGGTTCTCCGGCCGCTTGGGTGGAG
AGGCTATTCGGCTATGACTGGGCACAACAGACAATCGGCTGCTCTGATGCCGCCGTGTTCCGGCTGTCAG
CGCAGGGGCGCCCGGTTCTTTTTGTCAAGACCGACCTGTCCGGTGCCCTGAATGAACTGCAGGACGAGGC
AGCGCGGCTATCGTGGCTGGCCACGACGGGCGTTCCTTGCGCAGCTGTGCTCGACGTTGTCACTGAAGCG
GGAAGGGACTGGCTGCTATTGGGCGAAGTGCCGGGGCAGGATCTCCTGTCATCTCACCTTGCTCCTGCCG
AGAAAGTATCCATCATGGCTGATGCAATGCGGCGGCTGCATACGCTTGATCCGGCTACCTGCCCATTCGA
CCACCAAGCGAAACATCGCATCGAGCGAGCACGTACTCGGATGGAAGCCGGTCTTGTCGATCAGGATGAT
CTGGACGAAGAGCATCAGGGGCTCGCGCCAGCCGAACTGTTCGCCAGGCTCAAGGCGCGCATGCCCGACG
GCGAGGATCTCGTCGTGACCCATGGCGATGCCTGCTTGCCGAATATCATGGTGGAAAATGGCCGCTTTTC
TGGATTCATCGACTGTGGCCGGCTGGGTGTGGCGGACCGCTATCAGGACATAGCGTTGGCTACCCGTGAT
ATTGCTGAAGAGCTTGGCGGCGAATGGGCTGACCGCTTCCTCGTGCTTTACGGTATCGCCGCTCCCGATT
CGCAGCGCATCGCCTTCTATCGCCTTCTTGACGAGTTCTTCTGAGCGGGACTCTGGGGTTCGAAATGACC
GACCAAGCGACGCCCAACCTGCCATCACGAGATTTCGATTCCACCGCCGCCTTCTATGAAAGGTTGGGCT
TCGGAATCGTTTTCCGGGACGCCGGCTGGATGATCCTCCAGCGCGGGGATCTCATGCTGGAGTTCTTCGC
CCACCCCAACTTGTTTATTGCAGCTTATAATGGTTACAAATAAAGCAATAGCATCACAAATTTCACAAAT
AAAGCATTTTTTTCACTGCATTCTAGTTGTGGTTTGTCCAAACTCATCAATGTATCTTATCATGTCTGTA
TACCGTCGACCTCTAGCTAGAGCTTGGCGTAATCATGGTCATAGCTGTTTCCTGTGTGAAATTGTTATCC
GCTCACAATTCCACACAACATACGAGCCGGAAGCATAAAGTGTAAAGCCTGGGGTGCCTAATGAGTGAGC
TAACTCACATTAATTGCGTTGCGCTCACTGCCCGCTTTCCAGTCGGGAAACCTGTCGTGCCAGCTGCATT
AATGAATCGGCCAACGCGCGGGGAGAGGCGGTTTGCGTATTGGGCGCTCTTCCGCTTCCTCGCTCACTGA
CTCGCTGCGCTCGGTCGTTCGGCTGCGGCGAGCGGTATCAGCTCACTCAAAGGCGGTAATACGGTTATCC
ACAGAATCAGGGGATAACGCAGGAAAGAACATGTGAGCAAAAGGCCAGCAAAAGGCCAGGAACCGTAAAA
AGGCCGCGTTGCTGGCGTTTTTCCATAGGCTCCGCCCCCCTGACGAGCATCACAAAAATCGACGCTCAAG
TCAGAGGTGGCGAAACCCGACAGGACTATAAAGATACCAGGCGTTTCCCCCTGGAAGCTCCCTCGTGCGC
TCTCCTGTTCCGACCCTGCCGCTTACCGGATACCTGTCCGCCTTTCTCCCTTCGGGAAGCGTGGCGCTTT
CTCAATGCTCACGCTGTAGGTATCTCAGTTCGGTGTAGGTCGTTCGCTCCAAGCTGGGCTGTGTGCACGA
ACCCCCCGTTCAGCCCGACCGCTGCGCCTTATCCGGTAACTATCGTCTTGAGTCCAACCCGGTAAGACAC
GACTTATCGCCACTGGCAGCAGCCACTGGTAACAGGATTAGCAGAGCGAGGTATGTAGGCGGTGCTACAG
AGTTCTTGAAGTGGTGGCCTAACTACGGCTACACTAGAAGGACAGTATTTGGTATCTGCGCTCTGCTGAA
GCCAGTTACCTTCGGAAAAAGAGTTGGTAGCTCTTGATCCGGCAAACAAACCACCGCTGGTAGCGGTGGT
TTTTTTGTTTGCAAGCAGCAGATTACGCGCAGAAAAAAAGGATCTCAAGAAGATCCTTTGATCTTTTCTA
CGGGGTCTGACGCTCAGTGGAACGAAAACTCACGTTAAGGGATTTTGGTCATGAGATTATCAAAAAGGAT
CTTCACCTAGATCCTTTTAAATTAAAAATGAAGTTTTAAATCAATCTAAAGTATATATGAGTAAACTTGG
TCTGACAGTTACCAATGCTTAATCAGTGAGGCACCTATCTCAGCGATCTGTCTATTTCGTTCATCCATAG
TTGCCTGACTCCCCGTCGTGTAGATAACTACGATACGGGAGGGCTTACCATCTGGCCCCAGTGCTGCAAT
GATACCGCGAGACCCACGCTCACCGGCTCCAGATTTATCAGCAATAAACCAGCCAGCCGGAAGGGCCGAG
CGCAGAAGTGGTCCTGCAACTTTATCCGCCTCCATCCAGTCTATTAATTGTTGCCGGGAAGCTAGAGTAA
GTAGTTCGCCAGTTAATAGTTTGCGCAACGTTGTTGCCATTGCTACAGGCATCGTGGTGTCACGCTCGTC
GTTTGGTATGGCTTCATTCAGCTCCGGTTCCCAACGATCAAGGCGAGTTACATGATCCCCCATGTTGTGC
AAAAAAGCGGTTAGCTCCTTCGGTCCTCCGATCGTTGTCAGAAGTAAGTTGGCCGCAGTGTTATCACTCA
TGGTTATGGCAGCACTGCATAATTCTCTTACTGTCATGCCATCCGTAAGATGCTTTTCTGTGACTGGTGA
GTACTCAACCAAGTCATTCTGAGAATAGTGTATGCGGCGACCGAGTTGCTCTTGCCCGGCGTCAATACGG
GATAATACCGCGCCACATAGCAGAACTTTAAAAGTGCTCATCATTGGAAAACGTTCTTCGGGGCGAAAAC
TCTCAAGGATCTTACCGCTGTTGAGATCCAGTTCGATGTAACCCACTCGTGCACCCAACTGATCTTCAGC
ATCTTTTACTTTCACCAGCGTTTCTGGGTGAGCAAAAACAGGAAGGCAAAATGCCGCAAAAAAGGGAATA
AGGGCGACACGGAAATGTTGAATACTCATACTCTTCCTTTTTCAATATTATTGAAGCATTTATCAGGGTT
ATTGTCTCATGAGCGGATACATATTTGAATGTATTTAGAAAAATAAACAAATAGGGGTTCCGCGCACATT
TCCCCGAAAAGTGCCACCTGACGT
